Addgene plasmid #233005: pAG415Gal_Gcn4 F124IGFP
Purpose: Galactose iduced expression of Gcn4 F124IGFP in yeast
Depositing lab: Aseem Ansari & Tanja Mittag. Depositing organization: St. Jude Children's Research Hospital. Publication: Reconciling competing models on the roles of condensates and soluble complexes in transcription factor function. Bremer A, Lang WH, Kempen RP, Sweta K, Taylor AB, Borgia MB, Ansari AZ, Mittag T. bioRxiv [Preprint]. 2024 Nov 22:2024.11.21.624739. doi: 10.1101/2024.11.21.624739. PubMed 39605529.
Backbone
  Vector backbone: pAG415Gal-ccdB
  Backbone manufacturer: Susan Lindquist (Addgene #14145)
  Vector type: Yeast Expression
  Selectable markers: LEU2
Growth in bacteria
  Bacterial resistance: Ampicillin, 100 μg/mL
  Growth temperature: 37°C
  Growth strain: DH5alpha
  Copy number: High Copy
Gene/Insert
  Gene/Insert name: Gcn4 F124I
  Species: S. cerevisiae (budding yeast)
  Mutation: F124I
  Promoter: Gal1
  Tag / fusion protein: TEV cleavage site (N terminal on insert); HA-GFP-HA (C terminal on insert)
  Cloning method: Gateway Cloning
Terms and licenses: Academic/Nonprofit Terms; Industry Terms: Not Available to Industry
Depositor comments: Please visit https://doi.org/10.1101/2024.11.21.624739 for bioRxiv preprint.
How to cite: pAG415Gal_Gcn4 F124IGFP was a gift from Aseem Ansari & Tanja Mittag (Addgene plasmid # 233005 ; http://n2t.net/addgene:233005 ; RRID:Addgene_233005)
