[The description below was written by a language model from this plasmid's Addgene catalogue record and pLannotate feature annotations shown in this document.]
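Description:
pAG415Gal_Gcn4 F124IGFP is a yeast expression plasmid built by Gateway cloning into the pAG415Gal-ccdB destination vector, a centromeric shuttle backbone. In Saccharomyces cerevisiae it is maintained through a CEN6/ARS element, which typically gives low, stable copy number, and is selected by the LEU2 auxotrophic marker expressed from its own promoter. In E. coli it replicates from a high-copy ColE1/pUC-type origin and is selected with ampicillin via the β-lactamase gene. The backbone also carries an f1 origin, T3 and T7 promoters flanking the expression cassette, and remnants of the lac/lacZα region and pBluescript polylinker.

The expression cassette sits between the GAL1 promoter, which is regulated by Gal4 and induced by galactose, and the CYC1 transcription terminator. Within it, attB1 and attB2 sites left by Gateway recombination flank the open reading frame: an N-terminal TEV protease cleavage site, the S. cerevisiae transcription factor Gcn4 carrying the F124I substitution, and a C-terminal GFP (annotated as the S65T variant) bracketed on each side by HA epitope sequence. The automated annotation does not label Gcn4 directly. It instead flags a short segment as similar to the Neurospora crassa protein cpc-1, a related amino acid starvation-responsive transcription factor, which fits the stated insert.

The plasmid is intended for galactose-induced production of fluorescently tagged mutant Gcn4 in yeast, allowing imaging via GFP and detection via HA. The associated publication concerns the roles of condensates and soluble complexes in transcription factor function, although the record does not say what effect the F124I mutation is meant to have.
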