Features (pLannotate 1.2.2; 30 found; start..end, strand, type, name):
     69..572     -  misc_feature   CEN/ARS: S. cerevisiae CEN6 centromere fused to an autonomously replicating sequence
    609..713     +  promoter       AmpR promoter: bla
    714..1574    +  CDS            AmpR: β-lactamase; bla; confers resistance to ampicillin, carbenicillin, and related antibiotics
   1745..2333    +  rep_origin     ori: high-copy-number ColE1/pMB1/pBR322/pUC origin of replication
   2516..2608    +  CDS            lacI (fragment): lac repressor; lacI; The lac repressor binds to the lac operator to inhibit transcription in E. coli. This inhibition can be relieved by adding lactose or isopropyl-β-D-thiogalactopyranoside (IPTG).
   2621..2642    +  protein_bind   CAP binding site: CAP binding activates transcription in the presence of cAMP. E. coli catabolite activator protein
   2657..2687    +  promoter       lac promoter: promoter for the E. coli lac operon
   2695..2711    +  protein_bind   lac operator: The lac repressor binds to the lac operator to inhibit transcription in E. coli. This inhibition can be relieved by adding lactose or isopropyl-β-D-thiogalactopyranoside (IPTG). lac repressor encoded by lacI
   2756..2774    +  promoter       T3 promoter: promoter for bacteriophage T3 RNA polymerase
   2798..3239    +  promoter       GAL1 promoter: S. cerevisiae GAL1; inducible promoter, regulated by Gal4
   3254..3274    +  misc_feature   MCS (fragment): pBluescript multiple cloning site
   3278..3302    +  protein_bind   attB1: mutant version of attB; recombination site for the Gateway® BP reaction BP Clonase™
   3308..3324    +  CDS            TEV site (fragment): tobacco etch virus (TEV) protease recognition and cleavage site
   3497..3610    +  CDS            cpc-1 (fragment): CPC1_NEUCR - Experimental evidence at protein level: Swiss-Prot protein existence level 1. In N.crassa grown under amino acid starvation conditions, this protein is required for increasing the transcription of the genes coding for many amino acid biosynthetic pathways enzymes. This transcription factor binds and recognize the DNA sequence: 5'-TGACTC- 3'. From Neurospora crassa (strain ATCC 24698 / 74-OR23-1A / CBS 708.71 / DSM 1257 / FGSC 987).
   3689..3730    +  CDS            3xHA (fragment): three tandem HA epitope tags
   3731..4441    +  CDS            GFP (S65T): GFP (S65T) is a basic (constitutively fluorescent) green fluorescent protein published in 1995, derived from Aequorea victoria.
   4442..4489    +  CDS            3xHA (fragment): three tandem HA epitope tags
   4500..4524    -  protein_bind   attB2: mutant version of attB; recombination site for the Gateway® BP reaction BP Clonase™
   4528..4553    +  misc_feature   MCS (fragment): pBluescript multiple cloning site
   4558..4805    +  terminator     CYC1 terminator: S. cerevisiae CYC1; transcription terminator for CYC1
   4824..4842    -  promoter       T7 promoter: promoter for bacteriophage T7 RNA polymerase
   4850..5005    +  CDS            lacZα (fragment): LacZα fragment of β-galactosidase; lacZ fragment
   5009..5437    +  rep_origin     f1 ori (sequence partly withheld): f1 bacteriophage origin of replication; arrow indicates direction of (+) strand synthesis
   5465..5517    -  misc_feature   bom (fragment): basis of mobility region from pBR322
   5548..5625    +  CDS            YO192_YEAST (fragment): Experimental evidence at protein level: Swiss-Prot protein existence level 1. From Saccharomyces cerevisiae (strain ATCC 204508 / S288c) (Baker's yeast).
   5765..6172    +  promoter       LEU2 promoter: S. cerevisiae LEU2
   6173..7267    +  CDS            LEU2: 3-isopropylmalate dehydrogenase, required for leucine biosynthesis; S. cerevisiae LEU2; yeast auxotrophic marker
   7629..7745    -  CDS            NFS1 (fragment): NFS1_YEAST - Also known as SPL1 From Saccharomyces cerevisiae (strain ATCC 204508 / S288c) (Baker's yeast).
   7744..7794    -  misc_feature   bom (fragment): basis of mobility region from pBR322
   7896..7931    -  CDS            rop (fragment): Rop protein, which maintains plasmids at low copy number; rop
>Addgene plasmid #233005 | pAG415Gal_Gcn4 F124IGFP | addgene full sequence | sequence record 465962 | Addgene NGS Result
ACGAAAGGGCCTCGTGATACGCCTATTTTTATAGGTTAATGTCATGATAATAATGGTTTCTTAGGACGGA
TCGCTTGCCTGTAACTTACACGCGCCTCGTATCTTTTAATGATGGAATAATTTGGGAATTTACTCTGTGT
TTATTTATTTTTATGTTTTGTATTTGGATTTTAGAAAGTAAATAAAGAAGGTAGAAGAGTTACGGAATGA
AGAAAAAAAAATAAACAAAGGTTTAAAAAATTTCAACAAAAAGCGTACTTTACATATATATTTATTAGAC
AAGAAAAGCAGATTAAATAGATATACATTCGATTAACGATAAGTAAAATGTAAAATCACAGGATTTTCGT
GTGTGGTCTTCTACACAGACAAGATGAAACAATTCGGCATTAATACCTGAGAGCAGGAAGAGCAAGATAA
AAGGTAGTATTTGTTGGCGATCCCCCTAGAGTCTTTTACATCTTCGGAAAACAAAAACTATTTTTTCTTT
AATTTCTTTTTTTACTTTCTATTTTTAATTTATATATTTATATTAAAAAATTTAAATTATAATTATTTTT
ATAGCACGTGATGAAAAGGACCCAGGTGGCACTTTTCGGGGAAATGTGCGCGGAACCCCTATTTGTTTAT
TTTTCTAAATACATTCAAATATGTATCCGCTCATGAGACAATAACCCTGATAAATGCTTCAATAATATTG
AAAAAGGAAGAGTATGAGTATTCAACATTTCCGTGTCGCCCTTATTCCCTTTTTTGCGGCATTTTGCCTT
CCTGTTTTTGCTCACCCAGAAACGCTGGTGAAAGTAAAAGATGCTGAAGATCAGTTGGGTGCACGAGTGG
GTTACATCGAACTGGATCTCAACAGCGGTAAGATCCTTGAGAGTTTTCGCCCCGAAGAACGTTTTCCAAT
GATGAGCACTTTTAAAGTTCTGCTATGTGGCGCGGTATTATCCCGTATTGACGCCGGGCAAGAGCAACTC
GGTCGCCGCATACACTATTCTCAGAATGACTTGGTTGAGTACTCACCAGTCACAGAAAAGCATCTTACGG
ATGGCATGACAGTAAGAGAATTATGCAGTGCTGCCATAACCATGAGTGATAACACTGCGGCCAACTTACT
TCTGACAACGATCGGAGGACCGAAGGAGCTAACCGCTTTTTTGCACAACATGGGGGATCATGTAACTCGC
CTTGATCGTTGGGAACCGGAGCTGAATGAAGCCATACCAAACGACGAGCGTGACACCACGATGCCTGTAG
CAATGGCAACAACGTTGCGCAAACTATTAACTGGCGAACTACTTACTCTAGCTTCCCGGCAACAATTAAT
AGACTGGATGGAGGCGGATAAAGTTGCAGGACCACTTCTGCGCTCGGCCCTTCCGGCTGGCTGGTTTATT
GCTGATAAATCTGGAGCCGGTGAGCGTGGGTCTCGCGGTATCATTGCAGCACTGGGGCCAGATGGTAAGC
CCTCCCGTATCGTAGTTATCTACACGACGGGGAGTCAGGCAACTATGGATGAACGAAATAGACAGATCGC
TGAGATAGGTGCCTCACTGATTAAGCATTGGTAACTGTCAGACCAAGTTTACTCATATATACTTTAGATT
GATTTAAAACTTCATTTTTAATTTAAAAGGATCTAGGTGAAGATCCTTTTTGATAATCTCATGACCAAAA
TCCCTTAACGTGAGTTTTCGTTCCACTGAGCGTCAGACCCCGTAGAAAAGATCAAAGGATCTTCTTGAGA
TCCTTTTTTTCTGCGCGTAATCTGCTGCTTGCAAACAAAAAAACCACCGCTACCAGCGGTGGTTTGTTTG
CCGGATCAAGAGCTACCAACTCTTTTTCCGAAGGTAACTGGCTTCAGCAGAGCGCAGATACCAAATACTG
TTCTTCTAGTGTAGCCGTAGTTAGGCCACCACTTCAAGAACTCTGTAGCACCGCCTACATACCTCGCTCT
GCTAATCCTGTTACCAGTGGCTGCTGCCAGTGGCGATAAGTCGTGTCTTACCGGGTTGGACTCAAGACGA
TAGTTACCGGATAAGGCGCAGCGGTCGGGCTGAACGGGGGGTTCGTGCACACAGCCCAGCTTGGAGCGAA
CGACCTACACCGAACTGAGATACCTACAGCGTGAGCTATGAGAAAGCGCCACGCTTCCCGAAGGGAGAAA
GGCGGACAGGTATCCGGTAAGCGGCAGGGTCGGAACAGGAGAGCGCACGAGGGAGCTTCCAGGGGGAAAC
GCCTGGTATCTTTATAGTCCTGTCGGGTTTCGCCACCTCTGACTTGAGCGTCGATTTTTGTGATGCTCGT
CAGGGGGGCGGAGCCTATGGAAAAACGCCAGCAACGCGGCCTTTTTACGGTTCCTGGCCTTTTGCTGGCC
TTTTGCTCACATGTTCTTTCCTGCGTTATCCCCTGATTCTGTGGATAACCGTATTACCGCCTTTGAGTGA
GCTGATACCGCTCGCCGCAGCCGAACGACCGAGCGCAGCGAGTCAGTGAGCGAGGAAGCGGAAGAGCGCC
CAATACGCAAACCGCCTCTCCCCGCGCGTTGGCCGATTCATTAATGCAGCTGGCACGACAGGTTTCCCGA
CTGGAAAGCGGGCAGTGAGCGCAACGCAATTAATGTGAGTTAGCTCACTCATTAGGCACCCCAGGCTTTA
CACTTTATGCTTCCGGCTCGTATGTTGTGTGGAATTGTGAGCGGATAACAATTTCACACAGGAAACAGCT
ATGACCATGATTACGCCAAGCGCGCAATTAACCCTCACTAAAGGGAACAAAAGCTGGAGCTCTAGTACGG
ATTAGAAGCCGCCGAGCGGGTGACAGCCCTCCGAAGGAAGACTCTCCTCCGTGCGTCCTCGTCTTCACCG
GTCGCGTTCCTGAAACGCAGATGTGCCTCGCGCCGCACTGCTCCGAACAATAAAGATTCTACAATACTAG
CTTTTATGGTTATGAAGAGGAAAAATTGGCAGTAACCTGGCCCCACAAACCTTCAAATGAACGAATCAAA
TTAACAACCATAGGATGATAATGCGATTAGTTTTTTAGCCTTATTTCTGGGGTAATTAATCAGCGAAGCG
ATGATTTTTGATCTATTAACAGATATATAAATGCAAAAACTGCATAACCACTTTAACTAATACTTTCAAC
ATTTTCGGTTTGTATTACTTCTTATTCAAATGTAATAAAAGTATCAACAAAAAATTGTTAATATACCTCT
ATACTTTAACGTCAAGGAGAAAAAACCCCGGATTCTAGAACTAGTGGATCCCCCATCACAAGTTTGTACA
AAAAAGCAGGCTTCGAGAACCTGTATTTTCAGGGTCATATGAGCACCGATAGCACCCCGATGTTTGAATA
TGAAAATCTGGAAGATAACAGCAAAGAATGGACCAGCCTGATTGATAATGATATTCCGGTTACCACCGAT
GATGTTAGCCTGGCAGATAAAGCAATTGAAAGCGGTAGCGGTTCAGGTAGCGGTAGTCCGGAATCCAGTG
ATCCTGCTGCTCTAAAACGTGCTAGAAACACTGAAGCCGCCAGGCGTTCTCGTGCGAGAAAGTTGCAAAG
AATGAAACAACTTGAAGACAAGGTTGAAGAATTGCTTTCGAAAAATTATCACTTGGAAAATGAGGTTGCC
AGATTAAAGAAATTAGTTGGCGAACGCACCGGTGGTGGATCCGGTGGTTACCCATACGATGTTCCTGACT
ATGCGGGCTATCCCTATGACAGTAAAGGAGAAGAACTTTTCACTGGAGTTGTCCCAATTCTTGTTGAATT
AGATGGTGATGTTAATGGGCACAAATTTTCTGTCAGTGGAGAGGGTGAAGGTGATGCAACATACGGAAAA
CTTACCCTTAAATTTATTTGCACTACTGGAAAACTACCTGTTCCATGGCCAACACTTGTCACTACTTTCA
CTTATGGTGTTCAATGCTTTTCAAGATACCCAGATCATATGAAACGGCATGACTTTTTCAAGAGTGCCAT
GCCCGAAGGTTATGTACAGGAAAGAACTATATTTTTCAAAGATGACGGGAACTACAAGACACGTGCTGAA
GTCAAGTTTGAAGGTGATACCCTTGTTAATAGAATCGAGTTAAAAGGTATTGATTTTAAAGAAGATGGAA
ACATTCTTGGACACAAATTGGAATACAACTATAACTCACACAATGTATACATCATGGCAGACAAACAAAA
GAATGGAATCAAAGTTAACTTCAAAATTAGACACAACATTGAAGATGGAAGCGTTCAACTAGCAGACCAT
TATCAACAAAATACTCCAATTGGCGATGGCCCTGTCCTTTTACCAGACAACCATTACCTGTCCACACAAT
CTGCCCTTTCGAAAGATCCCAACGAAAAGAGAGACCACATGGTCCTTCTTGAGTTTGTAACAGCTGCTGG
GATTACACATGGCATGGATGAACTATACAAAGTCCCGGACTATGCAGGATCCTATCCGTATGACGTTCCA
GATTACGCTGCTCAGTAAGACCCAGCTTTCTTGTACAAAGTGGTGATGGGCTGCAGGAATTCGATATCAA
GCTCGAGTCATGTAATTAGTTATGTCACGCTTACATTCACGCCCTCCCCCCACATCCGCTCTAACCGAAA
AGGAAGGAGTTAGACAACCTGAAGTCTAGGTCCCTATTTATTTTTTTATAGTTATGTTAGTATTAAGAAC
GTTATTTATATTTCAAATTTTTCTTTTTTTTCTGTACAGACGCGTGTACGCATGTAACATTATACTGAAA
ACCTTGCTTGAGAAGGTTTTGGGACGCTCGAAGGCTTTAATTTGCGGCCGGTACCCAATTCGCCCTATAG
TGAGTCGTATTACGCGCGCTCACTGGCCGTCGTTTTACAACGTCGTGACTGGGAAAACCCTGGCGTTACC
CAACTTAATCGCCTTGCAGCACATCCCCCTTTCGCCAGCTGGCGTAATAGCGAAGAGGCCCGCACCGATC
GCCCTTCCCAACAGTTGCGCAGCCTGAATGGCGAATGG
[124 nt withheld, positions 5009-5132]
C
[91 nt withheld, positions 5134-5224]
A
[49 nt withheld, positions 5226-5274]
CCTTTGACGTTGGAGTCCACGTTCTTT
[37 nt withheld, positions 5302-5338]
ACCCTATCTCGGTCTATTCTTTTGATTTATAAGGGATTTTGCCGATTTCGGCCTATTGGTTAAAAAATGA
GCTGATTTAACAAAAATTTAACGCGAATTTTAACAAAATATTAACGCTTACAATTTCCTGATGCGGTATT
TTCTCCTTACGCATCTGTGCGGTATTTCACACCGCATATCGACCGGTCGAGGAGAACTTCTAGTATATCT
ACATACCTAATATTATTGCCTTATTAAAAATGGAATCCCAACAATTACATCAAAATCCACATTCTCTTCA
AAATCAATTGTCCTGTACTTCCTTGTTCATGTGTGTTCAAAAACGTTATATTTATAGGATAATTATACTC
TATTTCTCAACAAGTAATTGGTTGTTTGGCCGAGCGGTCTAAGGCGCCTGATTCAAGAAATATCTTGACC
GCAGTTAACTGTGGGAATACTCAGGTATCGTAAGATGCAAGAGTTCGAATCTCTTAGCAACCATTATTTT
TTTCCTCAACATAACGAGAACACACAGGGGCGCTATCGCACAGAATCAAATTCGATGACTGGAAATTTTT
TGTTAATTTCAGAGGTCGCCTGACGCATATACCTTTTTCAACTGAAAAATTGGGAGAAAAAGGAAAGGTG
AGAGCGCCGGAACCGGCTTTTCATATAGAATAGAGAAGCGTTCATGACTAAATGCTTGCATCACAATACT
TGAAGTTGACAATATTATTTAAGGACCTATTGTTTTTTCCAATAGGTGGTTAGCAATCGTCTTACTTTCT
AACTTTTCTTACCTTTTACATTTCAGCAATATATATATATATATTTCAAGGATATACCATTCTAATGTCT
GCCCCTAAGAAGATCGTCGTTTTGCCAGGTGACCACGTTGGTCAAGAAATCACAGCCGAAGCCATTAAGG
TTCTTAAAGCTATTTCTGATGTTCGTTCCAATGTCAAGTTCGATTTCGAAAATCATTTAATTGGTGGTGC
TGCTATCGATGCTACAGGTGTTCCACTTCCAGATGAGGCGCTGGAAGCCTCCAAGAAGGCTGATGCCGTT
TTGTTAGGTGCTGTGGGTGGTCCTAAATGGGGTACCGGTAGTGTTAGACCTGAACAAGGTTTACTAAAAA
TCCGTAAAGAACTTCAATTGTACGCCAACTTAAGACCATGTAACTTTGCATCCGACTCTCTTTTAGACTT
ATCTCCAATCAAGCCACAATTTGCTAAAGGTACTGACTTCGTTGTTGTCAGAGAATTAGTGGGAGGTATT
TACTTTGGTAAGAGAAAGGAAGACGATGGTGATGGTGTCGCTTGGGATAGTGAACAATACACCGTTCCAG
AAGTGCAAAGAATCACAAGAATGGCCGCTTTCATGGCCCTACAACATGAGCCACCATTGCCTATTTGGTC
CTTGGATAAAGCTAATGTTTTGGCCTCTTCAAGATTATGGAGAAAAACTGTGGAGGAAACCATCAAGAAC
GAATTCCCTACATTGAAGGTTCAACATCAATTGATTGATTCTGCCGCCATGATCCTAGTTAAGAACCCAA
CCCACCTAAATGGTATTATAATCACCAGCAACATGTTTGGTGATATCATCTCCGATGAAGCCTCCGTTAT
CCCAGGTTCCTTGGGTTTGTTGCCATCTGCGTCCTTGGCCTCTTTGCCAGACAAGAACACCGCATTTGGT
TTGTACGAACCATGCCACGGTTCTGCTCCAGATTTGCCAAAGAATAAGGTCAACCCTATCGCCACTATCT
TGTCTGCTGCAATGATGTTGAAATTGTCATTGAACTTGCCTGAAGAAGGTAAGGCCATTGAAGATGCAGT
TAAAAAGGTTTTGGATGCAGGTATCAGAACTGGTGATTTAGGTGGTTCCAACAGTACCACCGAAGTCGGT
GATGCTGTCGCCGAAGAAGTTAAGAAAATCCTTGCTTAAAAAGATTCTCTTTTTTTATGATATTTGTACA
TAAACTTTATAAATGAAATTCATAATAGAAACGACACGAAATTACAAAATGGAATATGTTCATAGGGTAG
ACGAAACTATATACGCAATCTACATACATTTATCAAGAAGGAGAAAAAGGAGGATGTAAAGGAATACAGG
TAAGCAAATTGATACTAATGGCTCAACGTGATAAGGAAAAAGAATTGCACTTTAACATTAATATTGACAA
GGAGGAGGGCACCACACAAAAAGTTAGGTGTAACAGAAAATCATGAAACTATGATTCCTAATTTATATAT
TGGAGGATTTTCTCTAAAAAAAAAAAAATACAACAAATAAAAAACACTCAATGACCTGACCATTTGATGG
AGTTTAAGTCAATACCTTCTTGAACCATTTCCCATAATGGTGAAAGTTCCCTCAAGAATTTTACTCTGTC
AGAAACGGCCTTAACGACGTAGTCGATATGGTGCACTCTCAGTACAATCTGCTCTGATGCCGCATAGTTA
AGCCAGCCCCGACACCCGCCAACACCCGCTGACGCGCCCTGACGGGCTTGTCTGCTCCCGGCATCCGCTT
ACAGACAAGCTGTGACCGTCTCCGGGAGCTGCATGTGTCAGAGGTTTTCACCGTCATCACCGAAACGCGC
GAG
